Addgene plasmid #123871: MTK7_002
Purpose: Encodes the 5' 500 bp hRosa26 locus homology arm as a type 7 part to be used in the MTK system
Depositing lab: Hana El-Samad. Depositing organization: University of California, San Francisco (UCSF). Publication: A Toolkit for Rapid Modular Construction of Biological Circuits in Mammalian Cells. Fonseca JP, Bonny AR, Kumar GR, Ng AH, Town J, Wu QC, Aslankoohi E, Chen SY, Dods G, Harrigan P, Osimiri LC, Kistler AL, El-Samad H. ACS Synth Biol. 2019 Nov 15;8(11):2593-2606. doi: 10.1021/acssynbio.9b00322. Epub 2019 Nov 5. PubMed 31686495.
Backbone
  Vector backbone: MTK0_027
  Vector type: Mammalian Expression
Growth in bacteria
  Bacterial resistance: Chloramphenicol, 25 μg/mL
  Growth temperature: 37°C
  Growth strain: DH5alpha
  Copy number: Unknown
Gene/Insert
  Gene/Insert name: RA_hROSA26
  Species: Synthetic
  Cloning method: Restriction Enzyme; 5′ cloning site unknown (unknown if destroyed); 3′ cloning site unknown (unknown if destroyed)
Terms and licenses: Academic/Nonprofit Terms; Industry Terms: Not Available to Industry
Depositor comments: Type 7 parts can be components of the destination backbone such as locus upstream homology arms, resistance cassette, recognition sites, and nuclear marker in the MTK Please visit https://www.biorxiv.org/content/10.1101/506188v2 for BioRxiv preprint
How to cite: MTK7_002 was a gift from Hana El-Samad (Addgene plasmid # 123871 ; http://n2t.net/addgene:123871 ; RRID:Addgene_123871)
