[The description below was written by a language model from this plasmid's Addgene catalogue record and pLannotate feature annotations shown in this document.]
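Description:
MTK7_002 is a small (about 2.1 kb) part-storage plasmid from the Mammalian Toolkit (MTK), a modular hierarchical cloning system for assembling genetic circuits for mammalian cells. It is built on the MTK0_027 part-entry backbone and, although catalogued as a mammalian expression vector, it carries no mammalian promoter, coding sequence or polyadenylation signal of its own. It is a bacterial carrier for a single DNA part. Propagation in E. coli relies on a high-copy ColE1/pUC-type origin. Selection is by chloramphenicol, conferred by the cat gene, which is driven by its native cat promoter and followed by a lambda t0 terminator. A very short lacZα remnant is also annotated, probably a leftover of the backbone's cloning region.

The payload is a 500 bp homology arm matching the human ROSA26 safe-harbour locus, stored as a "type 7" part. The automated annotation does not label it, but the unannotated stretch between the origin and the lacZα fragment is large enough to hold it. The record is inconsistent on orientation: the purpose field calls it the 5' arm, and the depositor comments mention upstream homology arms among type 7 parts, yet the insert name begins with "RA", which may suggest a right arm. The record does not resolve this. The cloning sites flanking the part are not stated either.

In the MTK scheme, type 7 parts supply destination-backbone components such as locus homology arms, resistance cassettes, recognition sites or nuclear markers. This part would be combined with other toolkit parts to build a destination vector whose transcription units are flanked by hROSA26 homology, allowing targeted integration of assembled circuits at that locus in human cells.
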