Features (pLannotate 1.2.2; 5 found; start..end, strand, type, name):
     77..665     +  rep_origin     ori: high-copy-number ColE1/pMB1/pBR322/pUC origin of replication
   1217..1233    -  CDS            lacZα (fragment): LacZα fragment of β-galactosidase; lacZ fragment
   1251..1285    -  terminator     lambda t0 terminator: minimal transcription terminator from phage lambda (Scholtissek and Grosse, 1987)
   1359..2015    -  CDS            cat: CAT_ECOLX - Experimental evidence at protein level: Swiss-Prot protein existence level 1. This enzyme is an effector of chloramphenicol resistance in bacteria. From Escherichia coli. This protein is used as a marker in many commonly used cloning vectors, such as pACYC184.
   2016..2113    -  promoter       cat promoter: promoter of the E. coli cat gene encoding chloramphenicol acetyltransferase
>Addgene plasmid #123871 | MTK7_002 | addgene full sequence | sequence record 249821 | Addgene NGS Result
TCATGACCAAAATCCCTTAACGTGAGTTTTCGTTCCACTGAGCGTCAGACCCCGTAGAAAAGATCAAAGG
ATCTTCTTGAGATCCTTTTTTTCTGCGCGTAATCTGCTGCTTGCAAACAAAAAAACCACCGCTACCAGCG
GTGGTTTGTTTGCCGGATCAAGAGCTACCAACTCTTTTTCCGAAGGTAACTGGCTTCAGCAGAGCGCAGA
TACCAAATACTGTTCTTCTAGTGTAGCCGTAGTTAGGCCACCACTTCAAGAACTCTGTAGCACCGCCTAC
ATACCTCGCTCTGCTAATCCTGTTACCAGTGGCTGCTGCCAGTGGCGATAAGTCGTGTCTTACCGGGTTG
GACTCAAGACGATAGTTACCGGATAAGGCGCAGCGGTCGGGCTGAACGGGGGGTTCGTGCACACAGCCCA
GCTTGGAGCGAACGACCTACACCGAACTGAGATACCTACAGCGTGAGCTATGAGAAAGCGCCACGCTTCC
CGAAGGGAGAAAGGCGGACAGGTATCCGGTAAGCGGCAGGGTCGGAACAGGAGAGCGCACGAGGGAGCTT
CCAGGGGGAAACGCCTGGTATCTTTATAGTCCTGTCGGGTTTCGCCACCTCTGACTTGAGCGTCGATTTT
TGTGATGCTCGTCAGGGGGGCGGAGCCTATGGAAAAACGCCAGCAACGCGGCCTTTTTACGGTTCCTGGC
CTTTTGCTGGCCTTTTGCTCACATGTTCTTTCCTGCGTTATCCCCTGATTCTGTGGATAACCGTAGTCGG
TCTCAGAGTGGAGGCAGCAGAGAACTCCCATAAAGGTATTGCGGCACTCCCCTCCCCCTGCCCAGAAGGG
TGCGGCCTTCTCTCCACCTCCTCCACCGCAGCTCCCTCAGGATTGCAGCTCGCGCCGGTTTTTGGAGAAC
AAGCGCCTCCCACCCACAAACCAGCCGGACCGACCCCCGCTCCTCCCCCACCCCCACGAGTGCCTGTAGC
AGGTCGGGCTTGTCTCGCCCTTCAGGCGGTGGGAACCCAGGGCGGAGCCTCGGCCGCCGCCATCCAGAAG
TCTCGGCCGGCAGCCCGACCCCTCCTCCAGCGCGCGCTTCATGCCACGTTGCGCAGGGGCGCGGGGACAG
ACACTGCGGCGCTCGGCGTCGGGGAGGACCGTACCAACGCCCGCCTCCCCTCCACCCCCGCGCCCCGCGC
AGTGGTTTCGCTCATGTGAGACTCGAGTAAAACGACGGCCAGTCCGATGAGACCAGACCAATAAAAAACG
CCCGGCGGCAACCGAGCGTTCTGAACAAATCCAGATGGAGTTCTGAGGTCATTACTGGATCTATCAACAG
GAGTCCAAGCGAGCTCGATATCAAATTACGCCCCGCCCTGCCACTCATCGCAGTACTGTTGTAATTCATT
AAGCATTCTGCCGACATGGAAGCCATCACAAACGGCATGATGAACCTGAATCGCCAGCGGCATCAGCACC
TTGTCGCCTTGCGTATAATATTTGCCCATGGTGAAAACGGGGGCGAAGAAGTTGTCCATATTGGCCACGT
TTAAATCAAAACTGGTGAAACTCACCCAGGGATTGGCTGAAACGAAAAACATATTCTCAATAAACCCTTT
AGGGAAATAGGCCAGGTTTTCACCGTAACACGCCACATCTTGCGAATATATGTGTAGAAACTGCCGGAAA
TCGTCGTGGTATTCACTCCAGAGCGATGAAAACGTTTCAGTTTGCTCATGGAAAACGGTGTAACAAGGGT
GAACACTATCCCATATCACCAGCTCACCGTCTTTCATTGCCATACGAAATTCCGGATGAGCATTCATCAG
GCGGGCAAGAATGTGAATAAAGGCCGGATAAAACTTGTGCTTATTTTTCTTTACGGTCTTTAAAAAGGCC
GTAATATCCAGCTGAACGGTCTGGTTATAGGTACATTGAGCAACTGACTGAAATGCCTCAAAATGTTCTT
TACGATGCCATTGGGATATATCAACGGTGGTATATCCAGTGATTTTTTTCTCCATTTTAGCTTCCTTAGC
TCCTGAAAATCTCGATAACTCAAAAAATACGCCCGGTAGTGATCTTATTTCATTATGGTGAAAGTTGGAA
CCTCTTACGTGCCCGATCAA
